Addgene plasmid #80564: Rab42b cds in pGem-T Easy
Purpose: Can be used for in situ hybridisation or other purposes
Depositing lab: Rob Parton. Depositing organization: University of Queensland, Institute for Molecular Bioscience. Publication: A plasmid library of full-length zebrafish rab proteins for in vivo cell biology. Hall TE, Martel N, Lo HP, Xiong Z, Parton RG. Cell Logist. 2017 Mar 1;7(1):e1301151. doi: 10.1080/21592799.2017.1301151. eCollection 2017. PubMed 28396820.
Backbone
  Vector backbone: pGemT easy
  Backbone manufacturer: Promega
Growth in bacteria
  Bacterial resistance: Ampicillin, 100 μg/mL
  Growth temperature: 37°C
  Growth strain: DH5alpha
  Copy number: High Copy
Gene/Insert
  Gene/Insert name: rab42b
  Species: D. rerio (zebrafish)
  Entrez Gene: rab42b (a.k.a. zgc:112009)
Terms and licenses: Academic/Nonprofit Terms; Industry Terms: Not Available to Industry
Depositor comments: *Note: Compared to the Entrez Genbank entry for Rab43, Addgene's quality control sequencing finds N208T & T217N SNPs.
How to cite: Rab42b cds in pGem-T Easy was a gift from Rob Parton (Addgene plasmid # 80564 ; http://n2t.net/addgene:80564 ; RRID:Addgene_80564)
