[The description below was written by a language model from this plasmid's Addgene catalogue record and pLannotate feature annotations shown in this document.]
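Description:
Rab42b cds in pGem-T Easy is a bacterial cloning plasmid of about 3.7 kb that carries the coding sequence of zebrafish (Danio rerio) rab42b, a Rab-family small GTPase gene, in the commercial pGEM-T Easy TA-cloning backbone. It belongs to a library of full-length zebrafish rab clones. The plasmid is maintained in E. coli at high copy through a ColE1/pUC-type origin and is selected with ampicillin via the β-lactamase gene and its native promoter. An f1 phage origin is also present, which in principle permits single-stranded DNA production. Remnants of the lac region (lac promoter, operator, CAP site and an interrupted lacZα fragment) reflect the blue/white screening system of the backbone, which is disrupted by the insert.

The insert sits in the multiple cloning site between opposing T7 and SP6 bacteriophage promoters. It is annotated on the same strand as the T7 promoter, so T7 transcription should give sense RNA and SP6 transcription should give antisense RNA. This suits the stated use of generating riboprobes for in situ hybridisation. There is no eukaryotic promoter, tag or reporter, so the plasmid serves mainly as a template and a source of the coding sequence for subcloning. The automated annotation labels the roughly 645 bp open reading frame as human RAB39A, which is a homology-based match to a related Rab protein and not the identity of the insert. A short hornet peptide hit next to it is most likely spurious. The depositor comments record two amino-acid differences, N208T and T217N, found by quality-control sequencing relative to the GenBank reference, which that note refers to as Rab43.
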