Features (pLannotate 1.2.2; 14 found; start..end, strand, type, name):
    179..767     -  rep_origin     ori: high-copy-number ColE1/pMB1/pBR322/pUC origin of replication
    938..1798    -  CDS            AmpR: β-lactamase; bla; confers resistance to ampicillin, carbenicillin, and related antibiotics
   1799..1903    -  promoter       AmpR promoter: bla
   1930..1980    +  misc_feature   bom (fragment): basis of mobility region from pBR322
   2008..2436    -  rep_origin     f1 ori (sequence partly withheld): f1 bacteriophage origin of replication; arrow indicates direction of (+) strand synthesis
   2440..2597    -  CDS            lacZα (fragment): LacZα fragment of β-galactosidase; lacZ fragment
   2600..2618    +  promoter       T7 promoter: promoter for bacteriophage T7 RNA polymerase
   2692..3336    +  CDS            RAB39A: RB39A_HUMAN - Also known as RAB39. Experimental evidence at protein level: Swiss-Prot protein existence level 1. Plays a role in the maturation and acidification of phagosomes that engulf pathogens, such as S.aureus and M.tuberculosis. Plays a role in vesicular trafficking. Plays a role in the fusion of phagosomes with lysosomes. Negatively regulates LPS-induced autophagosome formation in macrophages possibly by implicating PI3K (PubMed:24349490). May be involved in multiple neurite formation (By similarity). From Homo sapiens (Human).
   3363..3425    -  CDS            VESPI_VESMG (fragment): Experimental evidence at protein level: Swiss-Prot protein existence level 1. Shows contractile activity on isolated ileum smooth muscle. From Vespa magnifica (Hornet).
   3437..3455    -  promoter       SP6 promoter: promoter for bacteriophage SP6 RNA polymerase
   3497..3513    -  protein_bind   lac operator: The lac repressor binds to the lac operator to inhibit transcription in E. coli. This inhibition can be relieved by adding lactose or isopropyl-β-D-thiogalactopyranoside (IPTG). lac repressor encoded by lacI
   3521..3551    -  promoter       lac promoter: promoter for the E. coli lac operon
   3566..3587    -  protein_bind   CAP binding site: CAP binding activates transcription in the presence of cAMP. E. coli catabolite activator protein
   3600..3692    -  CDS            lacI (fragment): lac repressor; lacI; The lac repressor binds to the lac operator to inhibit transcription in E. coli. This inhibition can be relieved by adding lactose or isopropyl-β-D-thiogalactopyranoside (IPTG).
>Addgene plasmid #80564 | Rab42b cds in pGem-T Easy | addgene full sequence | sequence record 176564 | Addgene NGS Result
CCGCTTCCTCGCTCACTGACTCGCTGCGCTCGGTCGTTCGGCTGCGGCGAGCGGTATCAGCTCACTCAAA
GGCGGTAATACGGTTATCCACAGAATCAGGGGATAACGCAGGAAAGAACATGTGAGCAAAAGGCCAGCAA
AAGGCCAGGAACCGTAAAAAGGCCGCGTTGCTGGCGTTTTTCCATAGGCTCCGCCCCCCTGACGAGCATC
ACAAAAATCGACGCTCAAGTCAGAGGTGGCGAAACCCGACAGGACTATAAAGATACCAGGCGTTTCCCCC
TGGAAGCTCCCTCGTGCGCTCTCCTGTTCCGACCCTGCCGCTTACCGGATACCTGTCCGCCTTTCTCCCT
TCGGGAAGCGTGGCGCTTTCTCATAGCTCACGCTGTAGGTATCTCAGTTCGGTGTAGGTCGTTCGCTCCA
AGCTGGGCTGTGTGCACGAACCCCCCGTTCAGCCCGACCGCTGCGCCTTATCCGGTAACTATCGTCTTGA
GTCCAACCCGGTAAGACACGACTTATCGCCACTGGCAGCAGCCACTGGTAACAGGATTAGCAGAGCGAGG
TATGTAGGCGGTGCTACAGAGTTCTTGAAGTGGTGGCCTAACTACGGCTACACTAGAAGAACAGTATTTG
GTATCTGCGCTCTGCTGAAGCCAGTTACCTTCGGAAAAAGAGTTGGTAGCTCTTGATCCGGCAAACAAAC
CACCGCTGGTAGCGGTGGTTTTTTTGTTTGCAAGCAGCAGATTACGCGCAGAAAAAAAGGATCTCAAGAA
GATCCTTTGATCTTTTCTACGGGGTCTGACGCTCAGTGGAACGAAAACTCACGTTAAGGGATTTTGGTCA
TGAGATTATCAAAAAGGATCTTCACCTAGATCCTTTTAAATTAAAAATGAAGTTTTAAATCAATCTAAAG
TATATATGAGTAAACTTGGTCTGACAGTTACCAATGCTTAATCAGTGAGGCACCTATCTCAGCGATCTGT
CTATTTCGTTCATCCATAGTTGCCTGACTCCCCGTCGTGTAGATAACTACGATACGGGAGGGCTTACCAT
CTGGCCCCAGTGCTGCAATGATACCGCGAGACCCACGCTCACCGGCTCCAGATTTATCAGCAATAAACCA
GCCAGCCGGAAGGGCCGAGCGCAGAAGTGGTCCTGCAACTTTATCCGCCTCCATCCAGTCTATTAATTGT
TGCCGGGAAGCTAGAGTAAGTAGTTCGCCAGTTAATAGTTTGCGCAACGTTGTTGCCATTGCTACAGGCA
TCGTGGTGTCACGCTCGTCGTTTGGTATGGCTTCATTCAGCTCCGGTTCCCAACGATCAAGGCGAGTTAC
ATGATCCCCCATGTTGTGCAAAAAAGCGGTTAGCTCCTTCGGTCCTCCGATCGTTGTCAGAAGTAAGTTG
GCCGCAGTGTTATCACTCATGGTTATGGCAGCACTGCATAATTCTCTTACTGTCATGCCATCCGTAAGAT
GCTTTTCTGTGACTGGTGAGTACTCAACCAAGTCATTCTGAGAATAGTGTATGCGGCGACCGAGTTGCTC
TTGCCCGGCGTCAATACGGGATAATACCGCGCCACATAGCAGAACTTTAAAAGTGCTCATCATTGGAAAA
CGTTCTTCGGGGCGAAAACTCTCAAGGATCTTACCGCTGTTGAGATCCAGTTCGATGTAACCCACTCGTG
CACCCAACTGATCTTCAGCATCTTTTACTTTCACCAGCGTTTCTGGGTGAGCAAAAACAGGAAGGCAAAA
TGCCGCAAAAAAGGGAATAAGGGCGACACGGAAATGTTGAATACTCATACTCTTCCTTTTTCAATATTAT
TGAAGCATTTATCAGGGTTATTGTCTCATGAGCGGATACATATTTGAATGTATTTAGAAAAATAAACAAA
TAGGGGTTCCGCGCACATTTCCCCGAAAAGTGCCACCTGATGCGGTGTGAAATACCGCACAGATGCGTAA
GGAGAAAATACCGCATCAGGAAATTGTAAGCGTTAATATTTTGTTAAAATTCGCGTTAAATTTTTGTTAA
ATCAGCTCATTTTTTAACCAATAGGCCGAAATCGGCAAAATCCCTTATAAATCAAAAGAATAGACCGAGA
TAGGGT
[37 nt withheld, positions 2107-2143]
AAAGAACGTGGACTCCAACGTCAAAGG
[49 nt withheld, positions 2171-2219]
T
[91 nt withheld, positions 2221-2311]
G
[124 nt withheld, positions 2313-2436]
CCATTCGCCATTCAGGCTGCGCAACTGTTGGGAAGGGCGATCGGTGCGGGCCTCTTCGCTATTACGCCAG
CTGGCGAAAGGGGGATGTGCTGCAAGGCGATTAAGTTGGGTAACGCCAGGGTTTTCCCAGTCACGACGTT
GTAAAACGACGGCCAGTGAATTGTAATACGACTCACTATAGGGCGAATTGGGCCCGACGTCGCATGCTCC
CGGCCGCCATGGCGGCCGCGGGAATTCGATTAAGTCATGGATCTCACATTGTGGCAGTACCAGTTTCGGA
TCATCATGCTTGGAGACTCTACAGTTGGAAAGTCGTCCATGTTAAAGCGCTACACTGAGGACTTGTTTCT
GGAATGCATCAATCAGACTGTCGGAGTGGACTTCTATGTACACTTCCTAGAGGTGGAACCTGGGGTGAGG
GTTAAACTGCAGTTTTGGGACACAGCTGGTCAAGAGAGGTTTAGGTCTGTGACTCGATCCTACTACCGTA
ACTCTGTTGGAGGTCTCCTGGTGTTCGATCTGGGCAATCGCAAATCTTTTGAAAATGTGCGGGAATGGTA
CGCCGAAGTGTGTGAACGTGTGCATCCCTACACTGTGCTCTTCGTCCTGGTAGGACACAAGAGCGACCGC
GTCAAAGGTGGAGAAAGAGCCGTGGACCGAACTGAAGCAGAAAAGTTGGCGAGCCAGCTGGGAGCCCCTT
ACATCGAGGCCTCGGCCAAAACGGGTCACAATGTGAAAGAAGCCTTCGACCTCTTGACCCGGCGGATTTA
TCAGGGCTTAAAAAGTGGTGAGATCCAGTTGCGCGAAGGGTGGGATGGCGTCAAAAGCTCAGCGCCTACA
GCCCAAACCCTCCAGAAGTTACAAAACACTGAATCTGCTGAGAAAAAGAGCTGTAACTGTTAACTATTAC
AACACGTGGCAATCACTAGTGAATTCGCGGCCGCCTGCAGGTCGACCATATGGGAGAGCTCCCAACGCGT
TGGATGCATAGCTTGAGTATTCTATAGTGTCACCTAAATAGCTTGGCGTAATCATGGTCATAGCTGTTTC
CTGTGTGAAATTGTTATCCGCTCACAATTCCACACAACATACGAGCCGGAAGCATAAAGTGTAAAGCCTG
GGGTGCCTAATGAGTGAGCTAACTCACATTAATTGCGTTGCGCTCACTGCCCGCTTTCCAGTCGGGAAAC
CTGTCGTGCCAGCTGCATTAATGAATCGGCCAACGCGCGGGGAGAGGCGGTTTGCGTATTGGGCGCTCTT
